Addgene plasmid #113858: Crimson/P2A-Control (pSLIK3)
Purpose: An isogenic synaptase-free control vector to evaluate recombination using endogenous functions for N-terminal Crimson/P2A fusion plasmids.
Depositing lab: Richard S Myers. Depositing organization: University of Miami. Publication: Herpes ICP8 protein stimulates homologous recombination in human cells. Valledor M, Myers RS, Schiller PC. PLoS One. 2018 Aug 15;13(8):e0200955. doi: 10.1371/journal.pone.0200955. eCollection 2018. PubMed 30110337.
Backbone
  Vector backbone: pSLIK-Zeo
  Backbone manufacturer: Iain Fraser (Addgene plasmid # 25736)
  Vector type: Lentiviral
  Selectable markers: Zeocin
Growth in bacteria
  Bacterial resistance: Ampicillin, 100 μg/mL
  Growth temperature: 37°C
  Growth strain: NEB Stable
  Copy number: Unknown
Gene/Insert
  Gene/Insert name: E2-Crimson
  Species: H. sapiens (human)
  Tag / fusion protein: P2A/Crimson (N terminal on insert)
  Cloning method: Gateway Cloning
  Sequencing primers: 5′ unknown
Terms and licenses: Academic/Nonprofit Terms; Industry Terms: Not Available to Industry
Depositor comments: Please visit https://www.biorxiv.org/content/early/2018/02/11/259739 for bioRxiv preprint.
How to cite: Crimson/P2A-Control (pSLIK3) was a gift from Richard S Myers (Addgene plasmid # 113858 ; http://n2t.net/addgene:113858 ; RRID:Addgene_113858)
