[The description below was written by a language model from this plasmid's Addgene catalogue record and pLannotate feature annotations shown in this document.]
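Description:
Crimson/P2A-Control (pSLIK3) is a 12.5 kb HIV-1-based lentiviral vector built on the pSLIK-Zeo backbone by Gateway cloning. It provides doxycycline-inducible expression from a single vector. In bacteria it is maintained through a high-copy ColE1/pUC-type origin with ampicillin resistance (AmpR), and an f1 origin is also present. The viral genome is transcribed from a CMV enhancer/promoter fused to a truncated 5' LTR. It carries the Ψ packaging signal with a gag fragment, the RRE for Rev-dependent nuclear export, the cPPT/CTS, a WPRE, and a truncated 3' LTR followed by a bGH polyadenylation signal.

Between the attB1 and attB2 sites left by Gateway recombination lies a Tet-responsive promoter, annotated as repeated tet operator units plus a minimal promoter fragment. This promoter drives the far-red fluorescent protein E2-Crimson followed by a P2A ribosome-skipping peptide. No coding sequence is annotated downstream of the P2A. This fits the stated purpose as an isogenic, synaptase-free control for companion plasmids in which a recombination protein is expressed as an N-terminal Crimson/P2A fusion. The catalogue lists the insert species as human, whereas the feature annotation describes E2-Crimson as derived from Discosoma.

A second cassette uses the human UbC promoter to express the reverse Tet transactivator rtTA3, linked through an EMCV IRES to the BleoR gene. Transduced cells therefore gain both doxycycline responsiveness and Zeocin resistance. A further SV40 promoter/EM7-BleoR cassette sits outside the LTRs in the plasmid backbone. The vector is intended to measure the background homologous recombination carried out by endogenous functions in human cells, with Crimson fluorescence marking the induced cells.
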