Features (pLannotate 1.2.2; 49 found; start..end, strand, type, name):
     31..83      -  misc_feature   bom (fragment): basis of mobility region from pBR322
    238..617     +  enhancer       CMV enhancer: human cytomegalovirus immediate early enhancer
    618..817     +  promoter       CMV promoter: human cytomegalovirus (CMV) immediate early promoter
    835..1015    +  LTR            5' LTR (truncated): truncated 5' long terminal repeat (LTR) from HIV-1
   1062..1187    +  misc_feature   HIV-1 Ψ: packaging signal of human immunodeficiency virus type 1
   1171..1534    +  CDS            HIV-1 gag (fragment): gag protein from human immunodeficiency virus 1; gag
   1680..1913    +  misc_feature   RRE: The Rev response element (RRE) of HIV-1 allows for Rev-dependent mRNA export from the nucleus to the cytoplasm.
   2290..2390    +  CDS            Rev (fragment): human immunodeficiency virus 1 (HIV-1) Rev protein; rev; enhances nuclear export of unspliced and incompletely spliced viral mRNAs
   2440..2557    +  misc_feature   cPPT/CTS: central polypurine tract and central termination sequence of HIV-1
   2614..2638    +  protein_bind   attB1: mutant version of attB; recombination site for the Gateway® BP reaction BP Clonase™
   2678..2698    +  promoter       tight TRE promoter (fragment): Tet-responsive promoter PTight, consisting of seven tet operator sequences followed by the minimal CMV promoter
   2715..2735    +  promoter       tight TRE promoter (fragment): Tet-responsive promoter PTight, consisting of seven tet operator sequences followed by the minimal CMV promoter
   2752..2772    +  promoter       tight TRE promoter (fragment): Tet-responsive promoter PTight, consisting of seven tet operator sequences followed by the minimal CMV promoter
   2789..2809    +  promoter       tight TRE promoter (fragment): Tet-responsive promoter PTight, consisting of seven tet operator sequences followed by the minimal CMV promoter
   2826..2846    +  promoter       tight TRE promoter (fragment): Tet-responsive promoter PTight, consisting of seven tet operator sequences followed by the minimal CMV promoter
   2863..2883    +  promoter       tight TRE promoter (fragment): Tet-responsive promoter PTight, consisting of seven tet operator sequences followed by the minimal CMV promoter
   2900..2920    +  promoter       tight TRE promoter (fragment): Tet-responsive promoter PTight, consisting of seven tet operator sequences followed by the minimal CMV promoter
   2937..2957    +  promoter       tight TRE promoter (fragment): Tet-responsive promoter PTight, consisting of seven tet operator sequences followed by the minimal CMV promoter
   2965..3010    +  promoter       TRE3GV promoter (fragment): 3rd-generation Tet-responsive promoter that can be activated by binding of Tet-On® 3G, optimized for retroviral and lentiviral vectors
   3086..3760    +  CDS            E2-Crimson: E2-Crimson is a basic (constitutively fluorescent) far red fluorescent protein published in 2009, derived from Discosoma sp.. It is reported to be a rapidly-maturing tetramer with low acid sensitivity.
   3770..3826    +  CDS            P2A: 2A peptide from porcine teschovirus-1 polyprotein Eukaryotic ribosomes fail to insert a peptide bond between the Gly and Pro residues, yielding separate polypeptides.
   3862..3886    -  protein_bind   attB2: mutant version of attB; recombination site for the Gateway® BP reaction BP Clonase™
   3936..5147    +  promoter       UbC promoter: human ubiquitin C promoter
   5206..5903    +  CDS            rtTA3 (fragment): reverse tetracycline transactivator 3 activates expression from Tet-responsive promoters in the presence of doxycycline
   5833..5943    +  CDS            VP48: 3 tandem repeats of the minimal activation domain of herpes simplex virus VP16 (Cheng et al., 2013)
   6114..6576    +  misc_feature   IRES: internal ribosome entry site (IRES) of the encephalomyocarditis virus (EMCV)
   6598..6645    +  promoter       EM7 promoter: synthetic bacterial promoter&nbsp
   6664..7038    +  CDS            BleoR: antibiotic-binding protein; Sh ble from Streptoalloteichus hindustanus; confers resistance to bleomycin, phleomycin, and Zeocin™
   7072..7155    +  CDS            large T antigen (fragment): large T antigen from SV40 (simian virus 40)
   7189..7212    +  misc_feature   MCS (fragment): pBluescript multiple cloning site
   7212..7800    +  misc_feature   WPRE: woodchuck hepatitis virus posttranscriptional regulatory element
   7801..7820    +  misc_feature   MCS (fragment): pBluescript multiple cloning site
   7822..8322    +  CDS            nef (fragment): NEF_HV1LA - Experimental evidence at protein level: Swiss-Prot protein existence level 1. Extracellular Nef protein targets CD4(+) T-lymphocytes for apoptosis by interacting with CXCR4 surface receptors. From Human immunodeficiency virus type 1 group M subtype B (isolate Lai) (HIV-1).
   8329..8509    +  LTR            5' LTR (truncated): truncated 5' long terminal repeat (LTR) from HIV-1
   8541..8765    +  polyA_signal   bGH poly(A) signal: bovine growth hormone polyadenylation signal
   8769..8790    +  promoter       SV40 promoter (fragment): SV40 enhancer and early promoter
   8811..9239    +  rep_origin     f1 ori (sequence partly withheld): f1 bacteriophage origin of replication; arrow indicates direction of (+) strand synthesis
   9253..9582    +  promoter       SV40 promoter: SV40 enhancer and early promoter
   9630..9677    +  promoter       EM7 promoter: synthetic bacterial promoter&nbsp
   9696..10070   +  CDS            BleoR: antibiotic-binding protein; Sh ble from Streptoalloteichus hindustanus; confers resistance to bleomycin, phleomycin, and Zeocin™
  10080..10205   +  CDS            ble (fragment): BLE_KLEPN - Experimental evidence at protein level: Swiss-Prot protein existence level 1. Binding protein with a strong affinity to the bleomycin family of antibiotics. Binds to CL990; an antimitotic-antibiotic compound. From Klebsiella pneumoniae.
  10200..10321   +  polyA_signal   SV40 poly(A) signal: SV40 polyadenylation signal
  10392..10414   -  protein_bind   lac operator (fragment): The lac repressor binds to the lac operator to inhibit transcription in E. coli. This inhibition can be relieved by adding lactose or isopropyl-β-D-thiogalactopyranoside (IPTG). lac repressor encoded by lacI
  10418..10448   -  promoter       lac promoter: promoter for the E. coli lac operon
  10463..10484   -  protein_bind   CAP binding site: CAP binding activates transcription in the presence of cAMP. E. coli catabolite activator protein
  10497..10589   -  CDS            lacI (fragment): lac repressor; lacI; The lac repressor binds to the lac operator to inhibit transcription in E. coli. This inhibition can be relieved by adding lactose or isopropyl-β-D-thiogalactopyranoside (IPTG).
  10772..11360   -  rep_origin     ori: high-copy-number ColE1/pMB1/pBR322/pUC origin of replication
  11531..12391   -  CDS            AmpR: β-lactamase; bla; confers resistance to ampicillin, carbenicillin, and related antibiotics
  12392..12496   -  promoter       AmpR promoter: bla
>Addgene plasmid #113858 | Crimson/P2A-Control (pSLIK3) | addgene full sequence | sequence record 222920 | Addgene NGS Result
GTCGACGGATCGGGAGATCTCCCGATCCCCTATGGTGCACTCTCAGTACAATCTGCTCTGATGCCGCATA
GTTAAGCCAGTATCTGCTCCCTGCTTGTGTGTTGGAGGTCGCTGAGTAGTGCGCGAGCAAAATTTAAGCT
ACAACAAGGCAAGGCTTGACCGACAATTGCATGAAGAATCTGCTTAGGGTTAGGCGTTTTGCGCTGCTTC
GCGATGTACGGGCCAGATATACGCGTTGACATTGATTATTGACTAGTTATTAATAGTAATCAATTACGGG
GTCATTAGTTCATAGCCCATATATGGAGTTCCGCGTTACATAACTTACGGTAAATGGCCCGCCTGGCTGA
CCGCCCAACGACCCCCGCCCATTGACGTCAATAATGACGTATGTTCCCATAGTAACGCCAATAGGGACTT
TCCATTGACGTCAATGGGTGGAGTATTTACGGTAAACTGCCCACTTGGCAGTACATCAAGTGTATCATAT
GCCAAGTACGCCCCCTATTGACGTCAATGACGGTAAATGGCCCGCCTGGCATTATGCCCAGTACATGACC
TTATGGGACTTTCCTACTTGGCAGTACATCTACGTATTAGTCATCGCTATTACCATGGTGATGCGGTTTT
GGCAGTACATCAATGGGCGTGGATAGCGGTTTGACTCACGGGGATTTCCAAGTCTCCACCCCATTGACGT
CAATGGGAGTTTGTTTTGGCACCAAAATCAACGGGACTTTCCAAAATGTCGTAACAACTCCGCCCCATTG
ACGCAAATGGGCGGTAGGCGTGTACGGTGGGAGGTCTATATAAGCAGCGCGTTTTGCCTGTACTGGGTCT
CTCTGGTTAGACCAGATCTGAGCCTGGGAGCTCTCTGGCTAACTAGGGAACCCACTGCTTAAGCCTCAAT
AAAGCTTGCCTTGAGTGCTTCAAGTAGTGTGTGCCCGTCTGTTGTGTGACTCTGGTAACTAGAGATCCCT
CAGACCCTTTTAGTCAGTGTGGAAAATCTCTAGCAGTGGCGCCCGAACAGGGACTTGAAAGCGAAAGGGA
AACCAGAGGAGCTCTCTCGACGCAGGACTCGGCTTGCTGAAGCGCGCACGGCAAGAGGCGAGGGGCGGCG
ACTGGTGAGTACGCCAAAAATTTTGACTAGCGGAGGCTAGAAGGAGAGAGATGGGTGCGAGAGCGTCAGT
ATTAAGCGGGGGAGAATTAGATCGCGATGGGAAAAAATTCGGTTAAGGCCAGGGGGAAAGAAAAAATATA
AATTAAAACATATAGTATGGGCAAGCAGGGAGCTAGAACGATTCGCAGTTAATCCTGGCCTGTTAGAAAC
ATCAGAAGGCTGTAGACAAATACTGGGACAGCTACAACCATCCCTTCAGACAGGATCAGAAGAACTTAGA
TCATTATATAATACAGTAGCAACCCTCTATTGTGTGCATCAAAGGATAGAGATAAAAGACACCAAGGAAG
CTTTAGACAAGATAGAGGAAGAGCAAAACAAAAGTAAGACCACCGCACAGCAAGCGGCCGCTGATCTTCA
GACCTGGAGGAGGAGATATGAGGGACAATTGGAGAAGTGAATTATATAAATATAAAGTAGTAAAAATTGA
ACCATTAGGAGTAGCACCCACCAAGGCAAAGAGAAGAGTGGTGCAGAGAGAAAAAAGAGCAGTGGGAATA
GGAGCTTTGTTCCTTGGGTTCTTGGGAGCAGCAGGAAGCACTATGGGCGCAGCGTCAATGACGCTGACGG
TACAGGCCAGACAATTATTGTCTGGTATAGTGCAGCAGCAGAACAATTTGCTGAGGGCTATTGAGGCGCA
ACAGCATCTGTTGCAACTCACAGTCTGGGGCATCAAGCAGCTCCAGGCAAGAATCCTGGCTGTGGAAAGA
TACCTAAAGGATCAACAGCTCCTGGGGATTTGGGGTTGCTCTGGAAAACTCATTTGCACCACTGCTGTGC
CTTGGAATGCTAGTTGGAGTAATAAATCTCTGGAACAGATTTGGAATCACACGACCTGGATGGAGTGGGA
CAGAGAAATTAACAATTACACAAGCTTAATACACTCCTTAATTGAAGAATCGCAAAACCAGCAAGAAAAG
AATGAACAAGAATTATTGGAATTAGATAAATGGGCAAGTTTGTGGAATTGGTTTAACATAACAAATTGGC
TGTGGTATATAAAATTATTCATAATGATAGTAGGAGGCTTGGTAGGTTTAAGAATAGTTTTTGCTGTACT
TTCTATAGTGAATAGAGTTAGGCAGGGATATTCACCATTATCGTTTCAGACCCACCTCCCAACCCCGAGG
GGACCCGACAGGCCCGAAGGAATAGAAGAAGAAGGTGGAGAGAGAGACAGAGACAGATCCATTCGATTAG
TGAACGGATCGGCACTGCGTGCGCCAATTCTGCAGACAAATGGCAGTATTCATCCACAATTTTAAAAGAA
AAGGGGGGATTGGGGGGTACAGTGCAGGGGAAAGAATAGTAGACATAATAGCAACAGACATACAAACTAA
AGAATTACAAAAACAAATTACAAAAATTCAAAATTTTCGGGTTTATTACAGGGACAGCAGAGATCCAGTT
TGGTTAATTCTAGACAGTTATCAACAAGTTTGTACAAAAAAGCAGGCTGGCGCCGGAACCAATTCAGTAT
CAAGTGCCACCTGACGTCTCCCTATCAGTGATAGAGAAGTCGACACGTCTCGAGCTCCCTATCAGTGATA
GAGAAGGTACGTCTAGAACGTCTCCCTATCAGTGATAGAGAAGTCGACACGTCTCGAGCTCCCTATCAGT
GATAGAGAAGGTACGTCTAGAACGTCTCCCTATCAGTGATAGAGAAGTCGACACGTCTCGAGCTCCCTAT
CAGTGATAGAGAAGGTACGTCTAGAACGTCTCCCTATCAGTGATAGAGAAGTCGACACGTCTCGAGCTCC
CTATCAGTGATAGAGAAGGTACCCCCTATATAAGCAGAGCTCGTTTAGTGAACCGTCAGATCGCCTGGAG
ACGCCATCCACGCTGTTTTGACCTCCATAGAAGACACCGGGACCGATCCAGCCTGGATCTAGGAGGTCCG
CCACCATGGATAGCACTGAGAACGTCATCAAGCCCTTCATGCGCTTCAAGGTGCACATGGAGGGCTCCGT
GAACGGCCACGAGTTCGAGATCGAGGGCGTGGGCGAGGGCAAGCCCTACGAGGGCACCCAGACCGCCAAG
CTGCAAGTGACCAAGGGCGGCCCCCTGCCCTTCGCCTGGGACATCCTGTCCCCCCAGTTCTTCTACGGCT
CCAAGGCGTACATCAAGCACCCCGCCGACATCCCCGACTACCTCAAGCAGTCCTTCCCCGAGGGCTTCAA
GTGGGAGCGCGTGATGAACTTCGAGGACGGCGGCGTGGTGACCGTGACCCAGGACTCCTCCCTGCAGGAC
GGCACCCTCATCTACCACGTGAAGTTCATCGGCGTGAACTTCCCCTCCGACGGCCCCGTAATGCAGAAGA
AGACTCTGGGCTGGGAGCCCTCCACTGAGCGCAACTACCCCCGCGACGGCGTGCTGAAGGGCGAGAACCA
CATGGCGCTGAAGCTGAAGGGCGGCGGCCACTACCTGTGTGAGTTCAAGTCCATCTACATGGCCAAGAAG
CCCGTGAAGCTGCCCGGCTACCACTACGTGGACTACAAGCTCGACATCACCTCCCACAACGAGGACTACA
CCGTGGTGGAGCAGTACGAGCGCGCCGAGGCCCGCCACCACCTGTTCCAGGGATCCGGAGCCACGAACTT
CTCTCTGTTAAAGCAAGCAGGAGACGTGGAAGAAAACCCCGGTCCTCACTGAGAATTCGCGGCCGCACTC
GAGATATCTAGACCCAGCTTTCTTGTACAAAGTGGTTGATAACATCTCGAGCCATAAAGATGGTTAATTA
ACCCACCCAAGATCTGGCCTCCGCGCCGGGTTTTGGCGCCTCCCGCGGGCGCCCCCCTCCTCACGGCGAG
CGCTGCCACGTCAGACGAAGGGCGCAGCGAGCGTCCTGATCCTTCCGCCCGGACGCTCAGGACAGCGGCC
CGCTGCTCATAAGACTCGGCCTTAGAACCCCAGTATCAGCAGAAGGACATTTTAGGACGGGACTTGGGTG
ACTCTAGGGCACTGGTTTTCTTTCCAGAGAGCGGAACAGGCGAGGAAAAGTAGTCCCTTCTCGGCGATTC
TGCGGAGGGATCTCCGTGGGGCGGTGAACGCCGATGATTATATAAGGACGCGCCGGGTGTGGCACAGCTA
GTTCCGTCGCAGCCGGGATTTGGGTCGCGGTTCTTGTTTGTGGATCGCTGTGATCGTCACTTGGTGAGTA
GCGGGCTGCTGGGCTGGCCGGGGCTTTCGTGGCCGCCGGGCCGCTCGGTGGGACGGAAGCGTGTGGAGAG
ACCGCCAAGGGCTGTAGTCTGGGTCCGCGAGCAAGGTTGCCCTGAACTGGGGGTTGGGGGGAGCGCAGCA
AAATGGCGGCTGTTCCCGAGTCTTGAATGGAAGACGCTTGTGAGGCGGGCTGTGAGGTCGTTGAAACAAG
GTGGGGGGCATGGTGGGCGGCAAGAACCCAAGGTCTTGAGGCCTTCGCTAATGCGGGAAAGCTCTTATTC
GGGTGAGATGGGCTGGGGCACCATCTGGGGACCCTGACGTGAAGTTTGTCACTGACTGGAGAACTCGGTT
TGTCGTCTGTTGCGGGGGCGGCAGTTATGGCGGTGCCGTTGGGCAGTGCACCCGTACCTTTGGGAGCGCG
CGCCCTCGTCGTGTCGTGACGTCACCCGTTCTGTTGGCTTATAATGCAGGGTGGGGCCACCTGCCGGTAG
GTGTGCGGTAGGCTTTTCTCCGTCGCAGGACGCAGGGTTCGGGCCTAGGGTAGGCTCTCCTGAATCGACA
GGCGCCGGACCTCTGGTGAGGGGAGGGATAAGTGAGGCGTCAGTTTCTTTGGTCGGTTTTATGTACCTAT
CTTCTTAAGTAGCTGAAGCTCCGGTTTTGAACTATGCGCTCGGGGTTGGCGAGTGTGTTTTGTGAAGTTT
TTTAGGCACCTTTTGAAATGTAATCATTTGGGTCAATATGTAATTTTCAGTGTTAGACTAGTAAATTGTC
CGCTAAATTCTGGCCGTTTTTGGCTTTTTTGTTAGACGAAGCTTGGTACCGAGCTCGGATCTCCACCCCG
TACCGGTCCTGCAGTCGAATTCACCATGTCTAGACTGGACAAGAGCAAAGTCATAAACGGAGCTCTGGAA
TTACTCAATGGTGTCGGTATCGAAGGCCTGACGACAAGGAAACTCGCTCAAAAGCTGGGAGTTGAGCAGC
CTACCCTGTACTGGCACGTGAAGAACAAGCGGGCCCTGCTCGATGCCCTGCCAATCGAGATGCTGGACAG
GCATCATACCCACTTCTGCCCCCTGGAAGGCGAGTCATGGCAAGACTTTCTGCGGAACAACGCCAAGTCA
TACCGCTGTGCTCTCCTCTCACATCGCGACGGGGCTAAAGTGCATCTCGGCACCCGCCCAACAGAGAAAC
AGTACGAAACCCTGGAAAATCAGCTCGCGTTCCTGTGTCAGCAAGGCTTCTCCCTGGAGAACGCACTGTA
CGCTCTGTCCGCCGTGGGCCACTTTACACTGGGCTGCGTATTGGAGGAACAGGAGCATCAAGTAGCAAAA
GAGGAAAGAGAGACACCTACCACCGATTCTATGCCCCCACTTCTGAGACAAGCAATTGAGCTGTTCGACC
GGCAGGGAGCCGAACCTGCCTTCCTTTTCGGCCTGGAACTAATCATATGTGGCCTGGAGAAACAGCTAAA
GTGCGAAAGCGGCGGGCCGACCGACGCCCTTGACGATTTTGACTTAGACATGCTCCCAGCCGATGCCCTT
GACGACTTTGACCTTGATATGCTGCCTGCTGACGCTCTTGACGATTTTGACCTTGACATGCTCCCCGGGT
AACTAAGTAAGGATCCGCGGCCGCACTAGAGGAATTCCGCCCCTCTCCCCCCCCCCCTCTCCCTACCMSC
CCCTAACGTTACTGGCCGAAGCCGCTTGGAATAAGGCCGGTGTGCGTTTGTCTATATGTTATTTTCCACC
ATATTGCCGTCTTTTGGCAATGTGAGGGCCCGGAAACCTGGCCCTGTCTTCTTGACGAGCATTCCTAGGG
GTCTTTCCCCTCTCGCCAAAGGAATGCAAGGTCTGTTGAATGTCGTGAAGGAAGCAGTTCCTCTGGAAGC
TTCTTGAAGACAAACAACGTCTGTAGCGACCCTTTGCAGGCAGCGGAACCCCCCACCTGGCGACAGGTGC
CTCTGCGGCCAAAAGCCACGTGTATAAGATACACCTGCAAAGGCGGCACAACCCCAGTGCCACGTTGTGA
GTTGGATAGTTGTGGAAAGAGTCAAATGGCTCTCCTCAAGCGTATTCAACAAGGGGCTGAAGGATGCCCA
GAAGGTACCCCATTGTATGGGATCTGATCTGGGGCCTCGGTGCACATGCTTTACATGTGTTTAGTCGAGG
TTAAAAAAACGTCTAGGCCCCCCGAACCACGGGGACGTGGTTTTCCTTTGAAAAACACGATGATAAGCTT
ACCGGTACGCGTGATGTGTTGACAATTAATCATCGGCATAGTATATCGGCATAGTATAATACGACAAGGT
GAGGAACTAAACCATGGCCAAGTTGACCAGTGCCGTTCCGGTGCTCACCGCGCGCGACGTCGCCGGAGCG
GTCGAGTTCTGGACCGACCGGCTCGGGTTCTCCCGGGACTTCGTGGAGGACGACTTCGCCGGTGTGGTCC
GGGACGACGTGACCCTGTTCATCAGCGCGGTCCAGGACCAGGTGGTGCCGGACAACACCCTGGCCTGGGT
GTGGGTGCGCGGCCTGGACGAGCTGTACGCCGAGTGGTCGGAGGTCGTGTCCACGAACTTCCGGGACGCC
TCCGGGCCGGCCATGACCGAGATCGGCGAGCAGCCGTGGGGGCGGGAGTTCGCCCTGCGCGACCCGGCCG
GCAACTGCGTGCACTTCGTGGCCGAGGAGCAGGACTGACACATCTGTACAAGTAAAGCGGCCGCGACTCT
AGATCATAATCAGCCATACCACATTTGTAGAGGTTTTACTTGCTTTAAAAAACCTCCCACACCTCCCCCT
GAACCTGAAACATAAAATGAATGCAATTGTTGTTGTTTAGTCCCTCCCAATTCGATATCAAGCTTATCGA
TAATCAACCTCTGGATTACAAAATTTGTGAAAGATTGACTGGTATTCTTAACTATGTTGCTCCTTTTACG
CTATGTGGATACGCTGCTTTAATGCCTTTGTATCATGCTATTGCTTCCCGTATGGCTTTCATTTTCTCCT
CCTTGTATAAATCCTGGTTGCTGTCTCTTTATGAGGAGTTGTGGCCCGTTGTCAGGCAACGTGGCGTGGT
GTGCACTGTGTTTGCTGACGCAACCCCCACTGGTTGGGGCATTGCCACCACCTGTCAGCTCCTTTCCGGG
ACTTTCGCTTTCCCCCTCCCTATTGCCACGGCGGAACTCATCGCCGCCTGCCTTGCCCGCTGCTGGACAG
GGGCTCGGCTGTTGGGCACTGACAATTCCGTGGTGTTGTCGGGGAAATCATCGTCCTTTCCTTGGCTGCT
CGCCTGTGTTGCCACCTGGATTCTGCGCGGGACGTCCTTCTGCTACGTCCCTTCGGCCCTCAATCCAGCG
GACCTTCCTTCCCGCGGCCTGCTGCCGGCTCTGCGGCCTCTTCCGCGTCTTCGCCTTCGCCCTCAGACGA
GTCGGATCTCCCTTTGGGCCGCCTCCCCGCATCGATACCGTCGACCTCGATCGAGACCTAGAAAAACATG
GAGCAATCACAAGTAGCAATACAGCAGCTACCAATGCTGATTGTGCCTGGCTAGAAGCACAAGAGGAGGA
GGAGGTGGGTTTTCCAGTCACACCTCAGGTACCTTTAAGACCAATGACTTACAAGGCAGCTGTAGATCTT
AGCCACTTTTTAAAAGAAAAGGGGGGACTGGAAGGGCTAATTCACTCCCAACGAAGACAAGATATCCTTG
ATCTGTGGATCTACCACACACAAGGCTACTTCCCTGATTGGCAGAACTACACACCAGGGCCAGGGATCAG
ATATCCACTGACCTTTGGATGGTGCTACAAGCTAGTACCAGTTGAGCAAGAGAAGGTAGAAGAAGCCAAT
GAAGGAGAGAACACCCGCTTGTTACACCCTGTGAGCCTGCATGGGATGGATGACCCGGAGAGAGAAGTAT
TAGAGTGGAGGTTTGACAGCCGCCTAGCATTTCATCACATGGCCCGAGAGCTGCATCCGGACTGTACTGG
GTCTCTCTGGTTAGACCAGATCTGAGCCTGGGAGCTCTCTGGCTAACTAGGGAACCCACTGCTTAAGCCT
CAATAAAGCTTGCCTTGAGTGCTTCAAGTAGTGTGTGCCCGTCTGTTGTGTGACTCTGGTAACTAGAGAT
CCCTCAGACCCTTTTAGTCAGTGTGGAAAATCTCTAGCAGGGCCCGTTTAAACCCGCTGATCAGCCTCGA
CTGTGCCTTCTAGTTGCCAGCCATCTGTTGTTTGCCCCTCCCCCGTGCCTTCCTTGACCCTGGAAGGTGC
CACTCCCACTGTCCTTTCCTAATAAAATGAGGAAATTGCATCGCATTGTCTGAGTAGGTGTCATTCTATT
CTGGGGGGTGGGGTGGGGCAGGACAGCAAGGGGGAGGATTGGGAAGACAATAGCAGGCATGCTGGGGATG
CGGTGGGCTCTATGGCTTCTGAGGCGGAAAGAACCAGCTGGGGCTCTAGGGGGTATCCCC
[124 nt withheld, positions 8811-8934]
C
[91 nt withheld, positions 8936-9026]
A
[49 nt withheld, positions 9028-9076]
CCTTTGACGTTGGAGTCCACGTTCTTT
[37 nt withheld, positions 9104-9140]
ACCCTATCTCGGTCTATTCTTTTGATTTATAAGGGATTTTGCCGATTTCGGCCTATTGGTTAAAAAATGA
GCTGATTTAACAAAAATTTAACGCGAATTAATTCTGTGGAATGTGTGTCAGTTAGGGTGTGGAAAGTCCC
CAGGCTCCCCAGCAGGCAGAAGTATGCAAAGCATGCATCTCAATTAGTCAGCAACCAGGTGTGGAAAGTC
CCCAGGCTCCCCAGCAGGCAGAAGTATGCAAAGCATGCATCTCAATTAGTCAGCAACCATAGTCCCGCCC
CTAACTCCGCCCATCCCGCCCCTAACTCCGCCCAGTTCCGCCCATTCTCCGCCCCATGGCTGACTAATTT
TTTTTATTTATGCAGAGGCCGAGGCCGCCTCTGCCTCTGAGCTATTCCAGAAGTAGTGAGGAGGCTTTTT
TGGAGGCCTAGGCTTTTGCAAAAAGCTCCCGGGAGCTTGTATATCCATTTTCGGATCTGATCAGCACGTG
TTGACAATTAATCATCGGCATAGTATATCGGCATAGTATAATACGACAAGGTGAGGAACTAAACCATGGC
CAAGTTGACCAGTGCCGTTCCGGTGCTCACCGCGCGCGACGTCGCCGGAGCGGTCGAGTTCTGGACCGAC
CGGCTCGGGTTCTCCCGGGACTTCGTGGAGGACGACTTCGCCGGTGTGGTCCGGGACGACGTGACCCTGT
TCATCAGCGCGGTCCAGGACCAGGTGGTGCCGGACAACACCCTGGCCTGGGTGTGGGTGCGCGGCCTGGA
CGAGCTGTACGCCGAGTGGTCGGAGGTCGTGTCCACGAACTTCCGGGACGCCTCCGGGCCGGCCATGACC
GAGATCGGCGAGCAGCCGTGGGGGCGGGAGTTCGCCCTGCGCGACCCGGCCGGCAACTGCGTGCACTTCG
TGGCCGAGGAGCAGGACTGACACGTGCTACGAGATTTCGATTCCACCGCCGCCTTCTATGAAAGGTTGGG
CTTCGGAATCGTTTTCCGGGACGCCGGCTGGATGATCCTCCAGCGCGGGGATCTCATGCTGGAGTTCTTC
GCCCACCCCAACTTGTTTATTGCAGCTTATAATGGTTACAAATAAAGCAATAGCATCACAAATTTCACAA
ATAAAGCATTTTTTTCACTGCATTCTAGTTGTGGTTTGTCCAAACTCATCAATGTATCTTATCATGTCTG
TATACCGTCGACCTCTAGCTAGAGCTTGGCGTAATCATGGTCATAGCTGTTTCCTGTGTGAAATTGTTAT
CCGCTCACAATTCCACACAACATACGAGCCGGAAGCATAAAGTGTAAAGCCTGGGGTGCCTAATGAGTGA
GCTAACTCACATTAATTGCGTTGCGCTCACTGCCCGCTTTCCAGTCGGGAAACCTGTCGTGCCAGCTGCA
TTAATGAATCGGCCAACGCGCGGGGAGAGGCGGTTTGCGTATTGGGCGCTCTTCCGCTTCCTCGCTCACT
GACTCGCTGCGCTCGGTCGTTCGGCTGCGGCGAGCGGTATCAGCTCACTCAAAGGCGGTAATACGGTTAT
CCACAGAATCAGGGGATAACGCAGGAAAGAACATGTGAGCAAAAGGCCAGCAAAAGGCCAGGAACCGTAA
AAAGGCCGCGTTGCTGGCGTTTTTCCATAGGCTCCGCCCCCCTGACGAGCATCACAAAAATCGACGCTCA
AGTCAGAGGTGGCGAAACCCGACAGGACTATAAAGATACCAGGCGTTTCCCCCTGGAAGCTCCCTCGTGC
GCTCTCCTGTTCCGACCCTGCCGCTTACCGGATACCTGTCCGCCTTTCTCCCTTCGGGAAGCGTGGCGCT
TTCTCATAGCTCACGCTGTAGGTATCTCAGTTCGGTGTAGGTCGTTCGCTCCAAGCTGGGCTGTGTGCAC
GAACCCCCCGTTCAGCCCGACCGCTGCGCCTTATCCGGTAACTATCGTCTTGAGTCCAACCCGGTAAGAC
ACGACTTATCGCCACTGGCAGCAGCCACTGGTAACAGGATTAGCAGAGCGAGGTATGTAGGCGGTGCTAC
AGAGTTCTTGAAGTGGTGGCCTAACTACGGCTACACTAGAAGAACAGTATTTGGTATCTGCGCTCTGCTG
AAGCCAGTTACCTTCGGAAAAAGAGTTGGTAGCTCTTGATCCGGCAAACAAACCACCGCTGGTAGCGGTG
GTTTTTTTGTTTGCAAGCAGCAGATTACGCGCAGAAAAAAAGGATCTCAAGAAGATCCTTTGATCTTTTC
TACGGGGTCTGACGCTCAGTGGAACGAAAACTCACGTTAAGGGATTTTGGTCATGAGATTATCAAAAAGG
ATCTTCACCTAGATCCTTTTAAATTAAAAATGAAGTTTTAAATCAATCTAAAGTATATATGAGTAAACTT
GGTCTGACAGTTACCAATGCTTAATCAGTGAGGCACCTATCTCAGCGATCTGTCTATTTCGTTCATCCAT
AGTTGCCTGACTCCCCGTCGTGTAGATAACTACGATACGGGAGGGCTTACCATCTGGCCCCAGTGCTGCA
ATGATACCGCGAGACCCACGCTCACCGGCTCCAGATTTATCAGCAATAAACCAGCCAGCCGGAAGGGCCG
AGCGCAGAAGTGGTCCTGCAACTTTATCCGCCTCCATCCAGTCTATTAATTGTTGCCGGGAAGCTAGAGT
AAGTAGTTCGCCAGTTAATAGTTTGCGCAACGTTGTTGCCATTGCTACAGGCATCGTGGTGTCACGCTCG
TCGTTTGGTATGGCTTCATTCAGCTCCGGTTCCCAACGATCAAGGCGAGTTACATGATCCCCCATGTTGT
GCAAAAAAGCGGTTAGCTCCTTCGGTCCTCCGATCGTTGTCAGAAGTAAGTTGGCCGCAGTGTTATCACT
CATGGTTATGGCAGCACTGCATAATTCTCTTACTGTCATGCCATCCGTAAGATGCTTTTCTGTGACTGGT
GAGTACTCAACCAAGTCATTCTGAGAATAGTGTATGCGGCGACCGAGTTGCTCTTGCCCGGCGTCAATAC
GGGATAATACCGCGCCACATAGCAGAACTTTAAAAGTGCTCATCATTGGAAAACGTTCTTCGGGGCGAAA
ACTCTCAAGGATCTTACCGCTGTTGAGATCCAGTTCGATGTAACCCACTCGTGCACCCAACTGATCTTCA
GCATCTTTTACTTTCACCAGCGTTTCTGGGTGAGCAAAAACAGGAAGGCAAAATGCCGCAAAAAAGGGAA
TAAGGGCGACACGGAAATGTTGAATACTCATACTCTTCCTTTTTCAATATTATTGAAGCATTTATCAGGG
TTATTGTCTCATGAGCGGATACATATTTGAATGTATTTAGAAAAATAAACAAATAGGGGTTCCGCGCACA
TTTCCCCGAAAAGTGCCACCTGAC
